LOCUS       Exported 7178 bp ds-DNA circular SYN 13-MAY-2021
DEFINITION  Mammalian expression plasmid for SARS-CoV-2 nsp8.
ACCESSION   .
VERSION     .
KEYWORDS    pGBW-m4134414
SOURCE      synthetic DNA construct
  ORGANISM  synthetic DNA construct
REFERENCE   1 (bases 1 to 7178)
  TITLE     SARS-CoV-2 protein Mammalian expression constructs, tagged, for
            protein expression and/or purification
REFERENCE   2 (bases 1 to 7178)
  AUTHORS   .
  TITLE     Direct Submission
  JOURNAL   Exported May 13, 2021 from SnapGene Server 1.1.58
            http://www.snapgene.com
FEATURES             Location/Qualifiers
     source          1..7178
                     /organism="synthetic DNA construct"
                     /mol_type="other DNA"
     CDS             602..622
                     /codon_start=1
                     /product="tobacco etch virus (TEV) protease recognition and
                     cleavage site"
                     /label=TEV site
                     /translation="ENLYFQS"
     CDS             623..649
                     /codon_start=1
                     /product="HA (human influenza hemagglutinin) epitope tag"
                     /label=HA
                     /translation="YPYDVPDYA"
     polyA_signal    718..839
                     /label=SV40 poly(A) signal
                     /note="SV40 polyadenylation signal"
     primer_bind     complement(729..748)
                     /label=EBV-rev
                     /note="SV40 polyA terminator, reverse primer"
     primer_bind     783..802
                     /label=SV40pA-R
                     /note="SV40 polyA, reverse primer"
     terminator      954..1000
                     /label=T7 terminator
                     /note="transcription terminator for bacteriophage T7 RNA
                     polymerase"
     terminator      1030..1166
                     /label=rrnG terminator
                     /note="transcription terminator from the E. coli ribosomal
                     RNA rrnG operon (Albrechtsen et al., 1991)"
     misc_feature    1211..1282
                     /label=3' beta-globin insulator
                     /note="insulator downstream of the human beta-globin locus
                     (Farrell et al., 2002)"
     rep_origin      complement(1508..2096)
                     /direction=LEFT
                     /label=ori
                     /note="high-copy-number ColE1/pMB1/pBR322/pUC origin of
                     replication"
     primer_bind     complement(1588..1607)
                     /label=pBR322ori-F
                     /note="pBR322 origin, forward primer"
     promoter        2596..3805
                     /label=UbC promoter
                     /note="human ubiquitin C promoter"
     primer_bind     3642..3661
                     /label=hUBCpro-F
                     /note="Human Ubiquitin C (UbC) promoter, forward primer"
     CDS             3809..4837
                     /codon_start=1
                     /gene="aph(4)-Ia"
                     /product="aminoglycoside phosphotransferase from E. coli"
                     /label=HygR
                     /note="confers resistance to hygromycin"
                     /translation="MGKKPELTATSVEKFLIEKFDSVSDLMQLSEGEESRAFSFDVGGR
                     GYVLRVNSCADGFYKDRYVYRHFASAALPIPEVLDIGEFSESLTYCISRRAQGVTLQDL
                     PETELPAVLQPVAEAMDAIAAADLSQTSGFGPFGPQGIGQYTTWRDFICAIADPHVYHW
                     QTVMDDTVSASVAQALDELMLWAEDCPEVRHLVHADFGSNNVLTDNGRITAVIDWSEAM
                     FGDSQYEVANIFFWRPWLACMEQQTRYFERRHPELAGSPRLRAYMLRIGLDQLYQSLVD
                     GNFDDAAWAQGRCDAIVRSGAGTVGRTQIARRSAAVWTDGCVEVLADSGNRRPSTRPRA
                     KE"
     polyA_signal    4864..4912
                     /note="synthetic polyadenylation signal"
     CDS             5178..6038
                     /codon_start=1
                     /gene="bla"
                     /product="beta-lactamase"
                     /label=AmpR
                     /note="confers resistance to ampicillin, carbenicillin, and
                     related antibiotics"
                     /translation="MSIQHFRVALIPFFAAFCLPVFAHPETLVKVKDAEDQLGARVGYI
                     ELDLNSGKILESFRPEERFPMMSTFKVLLCGAVLSRIDAGQEQLGRRIHYSQNDLVEYS
                     PVTEKHLTDGMTVRELCSAAITMSDNTAANLLLTTIGGPKELTAFLHNMGDHVTRLDRW
                     EPELNEAIPNDERDTTMPVAMATTLRKLLTGELLTLASRQQLIDWMEADKVAGPLLRSA
                     LPAGWFIADKSGAGERGSRGIIAALGPDGKPSRIVVIYTTGSQATMDERNRQIAEIGAS
                     LIKHW"
     primer_bind     complement(5396..5415)
                     /label=Amp-R
                     /note="Ampicillin resistance gene, reverse primer"
     terminator      6051..6187
                     /label=rrnG terminator
                     /note="transcription terminator from the E. coli ribosomal
                     RNA rrnG operon (Albrechtsen et al., 1991)"
     misc_feature    6332..6403
                     /label=5' beta-globin insulator
                     /note="insulator upstream of the human beta-globin locus
                     (Farrell et al., 2002)"
     terminator      6408..6454
                     /label=T7 terminator
                     /note="transcription terminator for bacteriophage T7 RNA
                     polymerase"
     polyA_signal    6472..6520
                     /note="synthetic polyadenylation signal"
     enhancer        6601..6904
                     /label=CMV enhancer
                     /note="human cytomegalovirus immediate early enhancer"
     promoter        6906..7108
                     /label=CMV promoter
                     /note="human cytomegalovirus (CMV) immediate early
                     promoter"
     primer_bind     7059..7079
                     /label=CMV-F
                     /note="Human CMV immediate early promoter, forward primer"
     regulatory      7177..8
                     /regulatory_class="other"
                     /note="vertebrate consensus sequence for strong initiation
                     of translation (Kozak, 1987)"
ORIGIN
        1 caccatggca attgcctcag aatttagttc cctcccctcg tacgctgcgt tcgctaccgc
       61 ccaagaggca tatgagcagg ccgtagccaa cggggacagc gaagtggttc ttaagaaact
      121 gaagaaatct ttgaatgtgg caaagagcga gtttgatcgg gacgcggcaa tgcagaggaa
      181 gctggaaaaa atggctgatc aggctatgac acagatgtac aaacaagccc gatccgagga
      241 caagagagct aaagtcactt ctgccatgca aacgatgcta ttcaccatgt tacgtaagct
      301 ggataacgac gcactcaata acataatcaa taacgcccgc gatggttgtg tgccattgaa
      361 tatcattcct cttactacag cggccaagct gatggtcgtt atcccggact ataacacata
      421 caaaaatacc tgcgacggca ccactttcac gtatgctagc gccctgtggg aaatacagca
      481 ggtagtggat gccgattcaa agattgtgca gcttagtgag atctccatgg acaacagtcc
      541 caacttggct tggcctttaa tcgtcacagc tctcagagcc aatagcgcag ttaaactgca
      601 agaaaacctt tactttcagt cgtaccccta tgacgtacca gattatgcgt aaggatccgc
      661 aggcctctgc tagcttgact gactgagata cagcgtacct tcagctcaca gacatgataa
      721 gatacattga tgagtttgga caaaccacaa ctagaatgca gtgaaaaaaa tgctttattt
      781 gtgaaatttg tgatgctatt gctttatttg taaccattat aagctgcaat aaacaagtta
      841 acaacaacaa ttgcattcat tttatgtttc aggttcaggg ggaggtgtgg gaggtttttt
      901 aaagcaagta aaacctctac aaatgtggta ttggcccatc tctatcggta tcgtagcata
      961 accccttggg gcctctaaac gggtcttgag gggttttttg tgcccctcgg gccggattgc
     1021 tatctaccgg cattggcgca gaaaaaaatg cctgatgcga cgctgcgcgt cttatactcc
     1081 cacatatgcc agattcagca acggatacgg cttccccaac ttgcccactt ccatacgtgt
     1141 cctccttacc agaaatttat ccttaaggtc gtcagctatc ctgcaggcga tctctcgatt
     1201 tcgatcaaga cattccttta atggtctttt ctggacacca ctaggggtca gaagtagttc
     1261 atcaaacttt cttccctccc taatctcatt ggttaccttg ggctatcgaa acttaattaa
     1321 ccagtcaagt cagctacttg gcgagatcga cttgtctggg tttcgactac gctcagaatt
     1381 gcgtcagtca agttcgatct ggtccttgct attgcacccg ttctccgatt acgagtttca
     1441 tttaaatcat gtgagcaaaa ggccagcaaa aggccaggaa ccgtaaaaag gccgcgttgc
     1501 tggcgttttt ccataggctc cgcccccctg acgagcatca caaaaatcga cgctcaagtc
     1561 agaggtggcg aaacccgaca ggactataaa gataccaggc gtttccccct ggaagctccc
     1621 tcgtgcgctc tcctgttccg accctgccgc ttaccggata cctgtccgcc tttctccctt
     1681 cgggaagcgt ggcgctttct catagctcac gctgtaggta tctcagttcg gtgtaggtcg
     1741 ttcgctccaa gctgggctgt gtgcacgaac cccccgttca gcccgaccgc tgcgccttat
     1801 ccggtaacta tcgtcttgag tccaacccgg taagacacga cttatcgcca ctggcagcag
     1861 ccactggtaa caggattagc agagcgaggt atgtaggcgg tgctacagag ttcttgaagt
     1921 ggtggcctaa ctacggctac actagaagaa cagtatttgg tatctgcgct ctgctgaagc
     1981 cagttacctt cggaaaaaga gttggtagct cttgatccgg caaacaaacc accgctggta
     2041 gcggtggttt ttttgtttgc aagcagcaga ttacgcgcag aaaaaaagga tctcaagaag
     2101 atcctttgat cttttctacg gggtctgacg ctcagtggaa cgaaaactca cgttaaggga
     2161 ttttggtcat gagattatca aaaaggatct tcacctagat ccttttaaat taaaaatgaa
     2221 gttttaaatc aatctaaagt atatatgagt aaacttggtc tgacagttac caatgcttaa
     2281 tcagtgaggc acctatctca gcgatctgtc tatttcgttc atccatagtt gcatttaaat
     2341 ttccgaactc tccaaggccc tcgtcggaaa atcttcaaac ctttcgtccg atccatcttg
     2401 caggctacct ctcgaacgaa ctatcgcaag tctcttggcc ggccttgcgc cttggctatt
     2461 gcttggcagc gcctatcgcc aggtattact ccaatcccga atatccgaga tcgggatcac
     2521 ccgagagaag ttcaacctac atcctcaatc ccgatctatc cgagatccga ggaatatcga
     2581 aatcggggcg cgcctggcct ccgcgccggg ttttggcgcc tcccgcgggc gcccccctcg
     2641 tcacggcgag cgctgccacg tcagacgaag ggcgcaggag cgtcctgatc cttccgcccg
     2701 gacgctcagg acagcggccc gctgctcata agactcggcc ttagaacccc agtatcagca
     2761 gaaggacatt ttaggacggg acttgggtga ctctagggca ctggttttct ttccagagag
     2821 cggaacaggc gaggaaaagt agtcccttct cggcgattct gcggagggat ctccgtgggg
     2881 cggtgaacgc cgatgattat ataaggacgc gccgggtgtg gcacagctag ttccgtcgca
     2941 gccgggattt gggtcgcggt tcttgtttgt ggatcgctgt gatcgtcact tggtgagtag
     3001 cgggctgctg ggctggccgg ggctttcgtg gccgccgggc cgctcggtgg gacggaagcg
     3061 tgtggagaga ccgccaaggg ctgtagtctg ggtccgcgag caaggttgcc ctgaactggg
     3121 ggttgggggg agcgcagcaa aatggcggct gttcccgagt cttgaatgga agacgcttgt
     3181 gaggcgggct gtgaggtcgt tgaaacaagg tggggggcat ggtgggcggc aagaacccaa
     3241 ggtcttgagc ccttcgctaa tgcgggaaag ctcttattcg ggtgagatgg gctgggcacc
     3301 atctggggac cctgacgtga agtttgtcac tgactggaga actcggtttg tcgtctgttg
     3361 cgggggcggc agttatggcg gtgccgttgg gcagtgcacc cgtacctttg ggagcgcgcg
     3421 ccctcgtcgt gtcgtgacgt cacccgttct gttggcttat aatgcagggt ggggccacct
     3481 gccggtaggt gtgcggtagg cttttctccg tcgcaggacg cagggttcgg gcctagggta
     3541 ggctctcctg aatcgacagg cgccggacct ctggtgaggg gagggataag tgaggcgtca
     3601 gtttctttgg tcggttttat gtacctatct tcttaagtag ctgaagctcc ggttttgaac
     3661 tatgcgctcg gggttggcga gtgtgttttg tgaagttttt taggcacctt ttgaaatgta
     3721 atcatttggg tcaatatgta attttcagtg ttagacttgt aaattgtccg ctaaattctg
     3781 gccgtttttg gcttttttgt tagacaacat gggtaaaaag cctgaactca ccgcgacgtc
     3841 tgtcgagaag tttctgatcg aaaagttcga cagcgtctcc gacctgatgc agctctcgga
     3901 gggcgaagaa tctcgtgctt tcagcttcga tgtaggaggg cgtggatatg tcctgcgggt
     3961 aaatagctgc gccgatggtt tctacaaaga tcgttatgtt tatcggcact ttgcatccgc
     4021 cgcgctcccg attccggaag tgcttgacat tggggagttc agcgagagcc tgacctattg
     4081 catctcccgc cgtgcacagg gtgtcacgtt gcaagacctg cctgaaaccg aactgcccgc
     4141 tgttctgcag ccggtcgcgg aggcaatgga tgccatcgct gccgccgatc ttagccagac
     4201 gagcgggttc ggcccattcg gaccgcaagg aatcggtcaa tacactacat ggcgtgattt
     4261 catatgcgcg attgctgatc cccatgtgta tcactggcaa actgtgatgg acgacaccgt
     4321 cagtgcgtcc gtcgcgcagg ctctcgatga gctgatgctt tgggccgagg actgccccga
     4381 agtccggcac ctcgtgcacg cggatttcgg ctccaacaat gtcctgacgg acaatggccg
     4441 cataacagcg gtcattgact ggagcgaggc gatgttcggg gattcccaat acgaggtcgc
     4501 caacatcttc ttctggaggc cgtggttggc ttgtatggag cagcagacgc gctacttcga
     4561 gcggaggcat ccggagcttg caggatcgcc ccggctccgg gcgtatatgc tccgcattgg
     4621 tcttgaccaa ctctatcaga gcttggttga cggcaatttc gatgatgcag cttgggcgca
     4681 gggtcgatgc gacgcaatcg tccgatccgg agccgggact gtcgggcgta cacaaatcgc
     4741 ccgcagaagc gccgccgtct ggaccgatgg ctgtgtagaa gtactcgccg atagtggaaa
     4801 ccgacgcccc agcactcgtc cgagggcaaa ggaataagct agtatgtaag cctagtctta
     4861 gataataaaa tcgctatcca tcgaagatgg atgtgtgttg gttttttgtg tgtgtaacgc
     4921 taggcgcgcc tggtgtaccg agaacgatcc tctcagtgcg agtctcgacg atccatatcg
     4981 ttgcttggca gtcagccagt cggaatccag cttgggaccc aggaagtcca atcgtcagat
     5041 attgtactca agcctggtca cggcagcgta ccgatctgtt taaacctaga tattgatagt
     5101 ctgatcggtc aacgtataat cgagtcctag cttttgcaaa catctatcaa gagacaggat
     5161 cagcaggagg ctttcgcatg agtattcaac atttccgtgt cgcccttatt cccttttttg
     5221 cggcattttg ccttcctgtt tttgctcacc cagaaacgct ggtgaaagta aaagatgctg
     5281 aagatcagtt gggtgcgcga gtgggttaca tcgaactgga tctcaacagc ggtaagatcc
     5341 ttgagagttt tcgccccgaa gaacgctttc caatgatgag cacttttaaa gttctgctat
     5401 gtggcgcggt attatcccgt attgacgccg ggcaagagca actcggtcgc cgcatacact
     5461 attctcagaa tgacttggtt gagtattcac cagtcacaga aaagcatctt acggatggca
     5521 tgacagtaag agaattatgc agtgctgcca taaccatgag tgataacact gcggccaact
     5581 tacttctgac aacgattgga ggaccgaagg agctaaccgc ttttttgcac aacatggggg
     5641 atcatgtaac tcgccttgat cgttgggaac cggagctgaa tgaagccata ccaaacgacg
     5701 agcgtgacac cacgatgcct gtagcaatgg caacaacctt gcgtaaacta ttaactggcg
     5761 aactacttac tctagcttcc cggcaacagt tgatagactg gatggaggcg gataaagttg
     5821 caggaccact tctgcgctcg gcccttccgg ctggctggtt tattgctgat aaatctggag
     5881 ccggtgagcg tgggtctcgc ggtatcattg cagcactggg gccagatggt aagccctccc
     5941 gtatcgtagt tatctacacg acggggagtc aggcaactat ggatgaacga aatagacaga
     6001 tcgctgagat aggtgcctca ctgattaagc attggtaacc gattctaggt gcattggcgc
     6061 agaaaaaaat gcctgatgcg acgctgcgcg tcttatactc ccacatatgc cagattcagc
     6121 aacggatacg gcttccccaa cttgcccact tccatacgtg tcctccttac cagaaattta
     6181 tccttaagat cgtttaaact cgactctggc tctatcgaat ctccgtcgtt tcgagcttac
     6241 gcgaacagcc gtggcgctca tttgctcgtc gggcatcgaa tctcgtcagc tatcgtcagc
     6301 ttaccttttt ggcagcgatc gcggctcccg acatcttgga ccattagctc cacaggtatc
     6361 ttcttccctc tagtggtcat aacagcagct tcagctacct ctcaattcaa aaaacccctc
     6421 aagacccgtt tagaggcccc aaggggttat gctatcaatc gttgcgttac acacacaaaa
     6481 aaccaacaca catccatctt cgatggatag cgattttatt atctaactgc tgatcgagtg
     6541 tagccagatc tagtaatcaa ttacggggtc attagttcat agcccatata tggagttccg
     6601 cgttacataa cttacggtaa atggcccgcc tggctgaccg cccaacgacc cccgcccatt
     6661 gacgtcaata atgacgtatg ttcccatagt aacgccaata gggactttcc attgacgtca
     6721 atgggtggag tatttacggt aaactgccca cttggcagta catcaagtgt atcatatgcc
     6781 aagtacgccc cctattgacg tcaatgacgg taaatggccc gcctggcatt atgcccagta
     6841 catgacctta tgggactttc ctacttggca gtacatctac gtattagtca tcgctattac
     6901 catgctgatg cggttttggc agtacatcaa tgggcgtgga tagcggtttg actcacgggg
     6961 atttccaagt ctccacccca ttgacgtcaa tgggagtttg ttttggcacc aaaatcaacg
     7021 ggactttcca aaatgtcgta acaactccgc cccattgacg caaatgggcg gtaggcgtgt
     7081 acggtgggag gtctatataa gcagagctgg tttagtgaac cgtcagatca gatctttgtc
     7141 gatcctacca tccactcgac acacccgcca gcggccgc
//
