[The description below was written by a language model from this plasmid's Addgene catalogue record and the feature table of its GenBank file.]
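Description:
pGBW-m4134414 is a mammalian expression plasmid built on the pTwist_CMV_Hygro_6 backbone for producing wild-type SARS-CoV-2 nsp8, a non-structural protein released from the ORF1ab polyprotein. It is a 7178 bp circular synthetic construct that is maintained in E. coli through a high-copy ColE1/pUC-type origin and a beta-lactamase gene conferring ampicillin resistance. For selection in mammalian cells, it carries a separate hygromycin resistance cassette in which the human ubiquitin C promoter drives the aph(4)-Ia phosphotransferase gene, followed by a synthetic polyadenylation signal.

The expression unit consists of the human CMV immediate-early enhancer and promoter, a Kozak consensus spanning the numbering origin of the circular map, and the roughly 0.6 kb nsp8 coding sequence. The nsp8 sequence is not annotated as a feature in the table, but it corresponds to the unannotated stretch between the Kozak element and the tags. It is fused at its C terminus to a TEV protease recognition site followed by an HA epitope tag, so the protein can be detected or captured with anti-HA reagents and the tag can then be cleaved off with TEV protease. Transcripts are terminated by an SV40 poly(A) signal.

The cassette is flanked by human beta-globin 5' and 3' insulator elements. T7 and rrnG bacterial terminators and an upstream synthetic poly(A) signal are also present, an arrangement that would be expected to limit read-through and interference from neighbouring transcription units. The associated record describes the plasmid as part of a set of tagged SARS-CoV-2 protein constructs intended for mammalian protein expression and/or purification.
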