Addgene plasmid #152681: pGBW-m4134414
Purpose: Mammalian expression plasmid for SARS-CoV-2 nsp8
Depositing lab: Ginkgo Bioworks & Benjie Chen. Depositing organization: Ginkgo Bioworks.
Backbone
  Vector backbone: pTwist_CMV_Hygro_6
  Backbone size w/o insert (bp): 6525
  Vector type: Mammalian Expression
  Selectable markers: Hygromycin
Growth in bacteria
  Bacterial resistance: Ampicillin, 100 μg/mL
  Growth temperature: 37°C
  Growth strain: DH5alpha
  Copy number: High Copy
Gene/Insert
  Gene/Insert name: SARS-CoV-2 nsp8
  Species: Severe acute respiratory syndrome coronavirus 2
  Insert size (bp): 593
  Mutation: wt
  Entrez Gene: ORF1ab (a.k.a. GU280_gp01)
  Promoter: CMV
  Tag / fusion protein: Cleavable TEV;HA (C terminal on backbone)
  Cloning method: Unknown
Resource information
  A portion of this plasmid was derived from a plasmid made by: GinkgoBioworks
Depositor comments: NCBI reference sequence: YP_009725304.1
How to cite: pGBW-m4134414 was a gift from Ginkgo Bioworks & Benjie Chen (Addgene plasmid # 152681 ; http://n2t.net/addgene:152681 ; RRID:Addgene_152681)
